>Addgene plasmid #139856 | pLenti-X1-Neo-DDRGK1-K176R-HA | addgene full sequence | sequence record 275667 | Addgene NGS Result
AGGTGGCACTTTTCGGGGAAATGTGCGCGGAACCCCTATTTGTTTATTTTTCTAAATACATTCAAATATG
TATCCGCTCATGAGACAATAACCCTGATAAATGCTTCAATAATATTGAAAAAGGAAGAGTATGAGTATTC
AACATTTCCGTGTCGCCCTTATTCCCTTTTTTGCGGCATTTTGCCTTCCTGTTTTTGCTCACCCAGAAAC
GCTGGTGAAAGTAAAAGATGCTGAAGATCAGTTGGGTGCACGAGTGGGTTACATCGAACTGGATCTCAAC
AGCGGTAAGATCCTTGAGAGTTTTCGCCCCGAAGAACGTTTTCCAATGATGAGCACTTTTAAAGTTCTGC
TATGTGGCGCGGTATTATCCCGTATTGACGCCGGGCAAGAGCAACTCGGTCGCCGCATACACTATTCTCA
GAATGACTTGGTTGAGTACTCACCAGTCACAGAAAAGCATCTTACGGATGGCATGACAGTAAGAGAATTA
TGCAGTGCTGCCATAACCATGAGTGATAACACTGCGGCCAACTTACTTCTGACAACGATCGGAGGACCGA
AGGAGCTAACCGCTTTTTTGCACAACATGGGGGATCATGTAACTCGCCTTGATCGTTGGGAACCGGAGCT
GAATGAAGCCATACCAAACGACGAGCGTGACACCACGATGCCTGTAGCAATGGCAACAACGTTGCGCAAA
CTATTAACTGGCGAACTACTTACTCTAGCTTCCCGGCAACAATTAATAGACTGGATGGAGGCGGATAAAG
TTGCAGGACCACTTCTGCGCTCGGCCCTTCCGGCTGGCTGGTTTATTGCTGATAAATCTGGAGCCGGTGA
GCGTGGGTCTCGCGGTATCATTGCAGCACTGGGGCCAGATGGTAAGCCCTCCCGTATCGTAGTTATCTAC
ACGACGGGGAGTCAGGCAACTATGGATGAACGAAATAGACAGATCGCTGAGATAGGTGCCTCACTGATTA
AGCATTGGTAACTGTCAGACCAAGTTTACTCATATATACTTTAGATTGATTTAAAACTTCATTTTTAATT
TAAAAGGATCTAGGTGAAGATCCTTTTTGATAATCTCATGACCAAAATCCCTTAACGTGAGTTTTCGTTC
CACTGAGCGTCAGACCCCGTAGAAAAGATCAAAGGATCTTCTTGAGATCCTTTTTTTCTGCGCGTAATCT
GCTGCTTGCAAACAAAAAAACCACCGCTACCAGCGGTGGTTTGTTTGCCGGATCAAGAGCTACCAACTCT
TTTTCCGAAGGTAACTGGCTTCAGCAGAGCGCAGATACCAAATACTGTTCTTCTAGTGTAGCCGTAGTTA
GGCCACCACTTCAAGAACTCTGTAGCACCGCCTACATACCTCGCTCTGCTAATCCTGTTACCAGTGGCTG
CTGCCAGTGGCGATAAGTCGTGTCTTACCGGGTTGGACTCAAGACGATAGTTACCGGATAAGGCGCAGCG
GTCGGGCTGAACGGGGGGTTCGTGCACACAGCCCAGCTTGGAGCGAACGACCTACACCGAACTGAGATAC
CTACAGCGTGAGCTATGAGAAAGCGCCACGCTTCCCGAAGGGAGAAAGGCGGACAGGTATCCGGTAAGCG
GCAGGGTCGGAACAGGAGAGCGCACGAGGGAGCTTCCAGGGGGAAACGCCTGGTATCTTTATAGTCCTGT
CGGGTTTCGCCACCTCTGACTTGAGCGTCGATTTTTGTGATGCTCGTCAGGGGGGCGGAGCCTATGGAAA
AACGCCAGCAACGCGGCCTTTTTACGGTTCCTGGCCTTTTGCTGGCCTTTTGCTCACATGTTCTTTCCTG
CGTTATCCCCTGATTCTGTGGATAACCGTATTACCGCCTTTGAGTGAGCTGATACCGCTCGCCGCAGCCG
AACGACCGAGCGCAGCGAGTCAGTGAGCGAGGAAGCGGAAGAGCGCCCAATACGCAAACCGCCTCTCCCC
GCGCGTTGGCCGATTCATTAATGCAGCTGGCACGACAGGTTTCCCGACTGGAAAGCGGGCAGTGAGCGCA
ACGCAATTAATGTGAGTTAGCTCACTCATTAGGCACCCCAGGCTTTACACTTTATGCTTCCGGCTCGTAT
GTTGTGTGGAATTGTGAGCGGATAACAATTTCACACAGGAAACAGCTATGACCATGATTACGCCAAGCGC
GCAATTAACCCTCACTAAAGGGAACAAAAGCTGGAGCTGCAAGCTTAATGTAGTCTTATGCAATACTCTT
GTAGTCTTGCAACATGGTAACGATGAGTTAGCAACATGCCTTACAAGGAGAGAAAAAGCACCGTGCATGC
CGATTGGTGGAAGTAAGGTGGTACGATCGTGCCTTATTAGGAAGGCAACAGACGGGTCTGACATGGATTG
GACGAACCACTGAATTGCCGCATTGCAGAGATATTGTATTTAAGTGCCTAGCTCGATACATAAACGGGTC
TCTCTGGTTAGACCAGATCTGAGCCTGGGAGCTCTCTGGCTAACTAGGGAACCCACTGCTTAAGCCTCAA
TAAAGCTTGCCTTGAGTGCTTCAAGTAGTGTGTGCCCGTCTGTTGTGTGACTCTGGTAACTAGAGATCCC
TCAGACCCTTTTAGTCAGTGTGGAAAATCTCTAGCAGTGGCGCCCGAACAGGGACTTGAAAGCGAAAGGG
AAACCAGAGGAGCTCTCTCGACGCAGGACTCGGCTTGCTGAAGCGCGCACGGCAAGAGGCGAGGGGCGGC
GACTGGTGAGTACGCCAAAAATTTTGACTAGCGGAGGCTAGAAGGAGAGAGATGGGTGCGAGAGCGTCAG
TATTAAGCGGGGGAGAATTAGATCGCGATGGGAAAAAATTCGGTTAAGGCCAGGGGGAAAGAAAAAATAT
AAATTAAAACATATAGTATGGGCAAGCAGGGAGCTAGAACGATTCGCAGTTAATCCTGGCCTGTTAGAAA
CATCAGAAGGCTGTAGACAAATACTGGGACAGCTACAACCATCCCTTCAGACAGGATCAGAAGAACTTAG
ATCATTATATAATACAGTAGCAACCCTCTATTGTGTGCATCAAAGGATAGAGATAAAAGACACCAAGGAA
GCTTTAGACAAGATAGAGGAAGAGCAAAACAAAAGTAAGACCACCGCACAGCAAGCGGCCGCTGATCTTC
AGACCTGGAGGAGGAGATATGAGGGACAATTGGAGAAGTGAATTATATAAATATAAAGTAGTAAAAATTG
AACCATTAGGAGTAGCACCCACCAAGGCAAAGAGAAGAGTGGTGCAGAGAGAAAAAAGAGCAGTGGGAAT
AGGAGCTTTGTTCCTTGGGTTCTTGGGAGCAGCAGGAAGCACTATGGGCGCAGCGTCAATGACGCTGACG
GTACAGGCCAGACAATTATTGTCTGGTATAGTGCAGCAGCAGAACAATTTGCTGAGGGCTATTGAGGCGC
AACAGCATCTGTTGCAACTCACAGTCTGGGGCATCAAGCAGCTCCAGGCAAGAATCCTGGCTGTGGAAAG
ATACCTAAAGGATCAACAGCTCCTGGGGATTTGGGGTTGCTCTGGAAAACTCATTTGCACCACTGCTGTG
CCTTGGAATGCTAGTTGGAGTAATAAATCTCTGGAACAGATTTGGAATCACACGACCTGGATGGAGTGGG
ACAGAGAAATTAACAATTACACAAGCTTAATACACTCCTTAATTGAAGAATCGCAAAACCAGCAAGAAAA
GAATGAACAAGAATTATTGGAATTAGATAAATGGGCAAGTTTGTGGAATTGGTTTAACATAACAAATTGG
CTGTGGTATATAAAATTATTCATAATGATAGTAGGAGGCTTGGTAGGTTTAAGAATAGTTTTTGCTGTAC
TTTCTATAGTGAATAGAGTTAGGCAGGGATATTCACCATTATCGTTTCAGACCCACCTCCCAACCCCGAG
GGGACCCGACAGGCCCGAAGGAATAGAAGAAGAAGGTGGAGAGAGAGACAGAGACAGATCCATTCGATTA
GTGAACGGATCTCGACGGTATCGGTTAACTTTTAAAAGAAAAGGGGGGATTGGGGGGTACAGTGCAGGGG
AAAGAATAGTAGACATAATAGCAACAGACATACAAACTAAAGAATTACAAAAACAAATTACAAAATTCAA
AATTTTATCGTCCAGTGTGGTGGAATTCTGCAGATATCAACAAGTTTGTACAAAAAAGCAGGCTCCACCA
TGGGAACCGACATTGATTATTGACTAGGCTTTTGCAAAAAGCTTTGCAAAGATGGATAAAGTTTTAAACA
GAGAGGAATCTTTGCAGCTAATGGACCTTCTAGGTCTTGAAAGGAGTGGGAATTGGCTCCGGTGCCCGTC
AGTGGGCAGAGCGCACATCGCCCACAGTCCCCGAGAAGTTGGGGGGAGGGGTCGGCAATTGAACCGGTGC
CTAGAGAAGGTGGCGCGGGGTAAACTGGGAAAGTGATGTCGTGTACTGGCTCCGCCTTTTTCCCGAGGGT
GGGGGAGAACCGTATATAAGTGCAGTAGTCGCCGTGAACGTTCTTTTTCGCAACGGGTTTGCCGCCAGAA
CACAGGTAAGTGCCGTGTGTGGTTCCCGCGGGCCTGGCCTCTTTACGGGTTATGGCCCTTGCGTGCCTTG
AATTACTTCCACCTGGCTGCAGTACGTGATTCTTGATCCCGAGCTTCGGGTTGGAAGTGGGTGGGAGAGT
TCGAGGCCTTGCGCTTAAGGAGCCCCTTCGCCTCGTGCTTGAGTTGAGGCCTGGCCTGGGCGCTGGGGCC
GCCGCGTGCGAATCTGGTGGCACCTTCGCGCCTGTCTCGCTGCTTTCGATAAGTCTCTAGCCATTTAAAA
TTTTTGATGACCTGCTGCGACGCTTTTTTTCTGGCAAGATAGTCTTGTAAATGCGGGCCAAGATCTGCAC
ACTGGTATTTCGGTTTTTGGGGCCGCGGGCGGCGACGGGGCCCGTGCGTCCCAGCGCACATGTTCGGCGA
GGCGGGGCCTGCGAGCGCGGCCACCGAGAATCGGACGGGGGTAGTCTCAAGCTGGCCGGCCTGCTCTGGT
GCCTGGCCTCGCGCCGCCGTGTATCGCCCCGCCCTGGGCGGCAAGGCTGGCCCGGTCGGCACCAGTTGCG
TGAGCGGAAAGATGGCCGCTTCCCGGCCCTGCTGCAGGGAGCTCAAAATGGAGGACGCGGCGCTCGGGAG
AGCGGGCGGGTGAGTCACCCACACAAAGGAAAAGGGCCTTTCCGTCCTCAGCCGTCGCTTCATGTGACTC
CACGGAGTACCGGGCGCCGTCCAGGCACCTCGATTAGTTCTCGAGCTTTTGGAGTACGTCGTCTTTAGGT
TGGGGGGAGGGGTTTTATGCGATGGAGTTTCCCCACACTGAGTGGGTGGAGACTGAAGTTAGGCCAGCTT
GGCACTTGATGTAATTCTCCTTGGAATTTGCCCTTTTTGAGTTTGGATCTTGGTTCATTCTCAAGCCTCA
GACAGTGGTTCAAAGTTTTTTTCTTCCATTTCAGGTGTCGTGAGGAATTAGCTTGGTACTAATACGACTC
ACTATAGGGAGACCCAAGCTGGCTAGGTAAGCTTGGTACCGAGCTCGGATCCATGGTGGCGCCTGTGTGG
TACTTGGTAGCGGCGGCTCTGCTAGTCGGCTTTATCCTCTTCCTGACTCGCAGCCGGGGCCGGGCGGCAT
CAGCCGGCCAAGAGCCACTGCACAATGAGGAGCTGGCAGGAGCAGGCCGGGTGGCCCAGCCTGGGCCCCT
GGAGCCTGAGGAGCCGAGAGCTGGAGGCAGGCCTCGGCGCCGGAGGGACCTGGGCAGCCGCCTACAGGCC
CAGCGTCGAGCCCAGCGGGTGGCCTGGGCAGAAGCAGATGAGAACGAGGAGGAAGCTGTCATCCTAGCCC
AGGAGGAGGAAGGTGTCGAGAAGCCAGCGGAAACTCACCTGTCGGGGAAAATTGGAGCTAAGAAACTGCG
GAAGCTGGAGGAGAAACAAGCGCGAAAGGCCCAGCGTGAGGCAGAGGAGGCTGAACGTGAGGAGCGGAAA
CGACTCGAGTCCCAGCGCGAAGCTGAGTGGAAGAAGGAGGAGGAGCGGCTTCGCCTGGAGGAGGAGCAGA
AGGAGGAGGAGGAGAGGAGGGCCCGCGAGGAGCAGGCCCAGCGGGAGCATGAGGAGTACCTGAAACTGAA
GGAGGCCTTTGTGGTGGAGGAGGAAGGCGTAGGAGAGACCATGACTGAGGAACAGTCCCAGAGCTTCCTG
ACAGAGTTCATCAACTACATCAAGCAGTCCAAGGTTGTGCTCTTGGAAGACCTGGCTTCCCAGGTGGGCC
TACGCACTCAGGACACCATAAATCGCATCCAGGACCTGCTGGCTGAGGGGACTATAACAGGTGTGATTGA
CGACCGGGGCAAGTTCATCTACATAACCCCAGAGGAACTGGCCGCCGTGGCCAACTTCATCCGACAGCGG
GGCCGGGTGTCCATCGCCGAGCTTGCCCAAGCCAGCAACTCCCTCATCGCCTGGGGCCGGGAGTCCCCTG
CCCAAGCCCCAGCCGGTGGATCTGGAGGTTCTGGTGGAATGTACCCATACGATGTTCCAGATTACGCTTG
ATCTAGACCCAGCTTTCTTGTACAAAGTGGTTGATATCCAGCACAGTGGCGGCCGCTCGACAATCAACCT
CTGGATTACAAAATTTGTGAAAGATTGACTGGTATTCTTAACTATGTTGCTCCTTTTACGCTATGTGGAT
ACGCTGCTTTAATGCCTTTGTATCATGCTATTGCTTCCCGTATGGCTTTCATTTTCTCCTCCTTGTATAA
ATCCTGGTTGCTGTCTCTTTATGAGGAGTTGTGGCCCGTTGTCAGGCAACGTGGCGTGGTGTGCACTGTG
TTTGCTGACGCAACCCCCACTGGTTGGGGCATTGCCACCACCTGTCAGCTCCTTTCCGGGACTTTCGCTT
TCCCCCTCCCTATTGCCACGGCGGAACTCATCGCCGCCTGCCTTGCCCGCTGCTGGACAGGGGCTCGGCT
GTTGGGCACTGACAATTCCGTGGTGTTGTCGGGGAAGCTGACGTCCTTTCCATGGCTGCTCGCCTGTGTT
GCCACCTGGATTCTGCGCGGGACGTCCTTCTGCTACGTCCCTTCGGCCCTCAATCCAGCGGACCTTCCTT
CCCGCGGCCTGCTGCCGGCTCTGCGGCCTCTTCCGCGTCTTCGCCTTCGCCCTCAGACGAGTCGGATCTC
CCTTTGGGCCGCCTCCCCGCCTGGACCTGCAGGATTCTGCAGATATCCGGACTAGTGATCTAATTCTACC
GGGTAGGGGAGGCGCTTTTCCCAAGGCAGTCTGGAGCATGCGCTTTAGCAGCCCCGCTGGGCACTTGGCG
CTACACAAGTGGCCTCTGGCCTCGCACACATTCCACATCCACCGGTAGGCGCCAACCGGCTCCGTTCTTT
GGTGGCCCCTTCGCGCCACCTTCTACTCCTCCCCTAGTCAGGAAGTTCCCCCCCGCCCCGCAGCTCGCGT
CGTGCAGGACGTGACAAATGGAAGTAGCACGTCTCACTAGTCTCGTGCAGATGGACAGCACCGCTGAGCA
ATGGAAGCGGGTAGGCCTTTGGGGCAGCGGCCAATAGCAGCTTTGCTCCTTCGCTTTCTGGGCTCAGAGG
CTGGGAAGGGGTGGGTCCGGGGGCGGGCTCAGGGGCGGGCTCAGGGGCGGGGCGGGCGCCCGAAGGTCCT
CCGGAGGCCCGGCATTCTGCACGCTTCAAAAGCGCACGTCTGCCGCGCTGTTCTCCTCTTCCTCATCTCC
GGGCCTTTCGACCTGCAGCCAATATGGGATCGGCCATTGAACAAGATGGATTGCACGCAGGTTCTCCGGC
CGCTTGGGTGGAGAGGCTATTCGGCTATGACTGGGCACAACAGACAATCGGCTGCTCTGATGCCGCCGTG
TTCCGGCTGTCAGCGCAGGGGCGCCCGGTTCTTTTTGTCAAGACCGACCTGTCCGGTGCCCTGAATGAAC
TGCAGGACGAGGCAGCGCGGCTATCGTGGCTGGCCACGACGGGCGTTCCTTGCGCAGCTGTGCTCGACGT
TGTCACTGAAGCGGGAAGGGACTGGCTGCTATTGGGCGAAGTGCCGGGGCAGGATCTCCTGTCATCTCAC
CTTGCTCCTGCCGAGAAAGTATCCATCATGGCTGATGCAATGCGGCGGCTGCATACGCTTGATCCGGCTA
CCTGCCCATTCGACCACCAAGCGAAACATCGCATCGAGCGAGCACGTACTCGGATGGAAGCCGGTCTTGT
CGATCAGGATGATCTGGACGAAGAGCATCAGGGGCTCGCGCCAGCCGAACTGTTCGCCAGGCTCAAGGCG
CGCATGCCCGACGGCGAGGATCTCGTCGTGACCCATGGCGATGCCTGCTTGCCGAATATCATGGTGGAAA
ATGGCCGCTTTTCTGGATTCATCGACTGTGGCCGGCTGGGTGTGGCGGACCGCTATCAGGACATAGCGTT
GGCTACCCGTGATATTGCTGAAGAGCTTGGCGGCGAATGGGCTGACCGCTTCCTCGTGCTTTACGGTATC
GCCGCTCCCGATTCGCAGCGCATCGCCTTCTATCGCCTTCTTGACGAGTTCTTCTGAACGCGTCGCCCGC
CCCACGACCCGCAGCGCCCGACCGAAAGGAGCGCACGACCCCATGCATCTCGAGGGCCCGGTACCTTTAA
GACCAATGACTTACAAGGCAGCTGTAGATCTTAGCCACTTTTTAAAAGAAAAGGGGGGACTGGAAGGGCT
AGCTCACTCCCAACGAAGACAAGATCTGCTTTTTGCTTGTACTGGGTCTCTCTGGTTAGACCAGATCTGA
GCCTGGGAGCTCTCTGGCTAACTAGGGAACCCACTGCTTAAGCCTCAATAAAGCTTGCCTTGAGTGCTTC
AAGTAGTGTGTGCCCGTCTGTTGTGTGACTCTGGTAACTAGAGATCCCTCAGACCCTTTTAGTCAGTGTG
GAAAATCTCTAGCAGTAGTAGTTCATGTCATCTTATTATTCAGTATTTATAACTTGCAAAGAAATGAATA
TCAGAGAGTGAGAGGAACTTGTTTATTGCAGCTTATAATGGTTACAAATAAAGCAATAGCATCACAAATT
TCACAAATAAAGCATTTTTTTCACTGCATTCTAGTTGTGGTTTGTCCAAACTCATCAATGTATCTTATCA
TGTCTGGCTCTAGCTATCCCGCCCCTAACTCCGCCCATCCCGCCCCTAACTCCGCCCAGTTCCGCCCATT
CTCCGCCCCATGGCTGACTAATTTTTTTTATTTATGCAGAGGCCGAGGCCGCCTCGGCCTCTGAGCTATT
CCAGAAGTAGTGAGGAGGCTTTTTTGGAGGCCTAGGGACGTACCCAATTCGCCCTATAGTGAGTCGTATT
ACGCGCGCTCACTGGCCGTCGTTTTACAACGTCGTGACTGGGAAAACCCTGGCGTTACCCAACTTAATCG
CCTTGCAGCACATCCCCCTTTCGCCAGCTGGCGTAATAGCGAAGAGGCCCGCACCGATCGCCCTTCCCAA
CAGTTGCGCAGCCTGAATGGCGAATGGG
[124 nt withheld, positions 9549-9672]
C
[91 nt withheld, positions 9674-9764]
A
[49 nt withheld, positions 9766-9814]
CCTTTGACGTTGGAGTCCACGTTCTTT
[37 nt withheld, positions 9842-9878]
ACCCTATCTCGGTCTATTCTTTTGATTTATAAGGGATTTTGCCGATTTCGGCCTATTGGTTAAAAAATGA
GCTGATTTAACAAAAATTTAACGCGAATTTTAACAAAATATTAACGCTTACAATTT
Features (pLannotate 1.2.2; 33 found; start..end, strand, type, name):
     26..130     +  promoter       AmpR promoter: bla
    131..991     +  CDS            AmpR: β-lactamase; bla; confers resistance to ampicillin, carbenicillin, and related antibiotics
   1162..1750    +  rep_origin     ori: high-copy-number ColE1/pMB1/pBR322/pUC origin of replication
   1933..2025    +  CDS            lacI (fragment): lac repressor; lacI; The lac repressor binds to the lac operator to inhibit transcription in E. coli. This inhibition can be relieved by adding lactose or isopropyl-β-D-thiogalactopyranoside (IPTG).
   2038..2059    +  protein_bind   CAP binding site: CAP binding activates transcription in the presence of cAMP. E. coli catabolite activator protein
   2074..2104    +  promoter       lac promoter: promoter for the E. coli lac operon
   2112..2128    +  protein_bind   lac operator: The lac repressor binds to the lac operator to inhibit transcription in E. coli. This inhibition can be relieved by adding lactose or isopropyl-β-D-thiogalactopyranoside (IPTG). lac repressor encoded by lacI
   2173..2191    +  promoter       T3 promoter: promoter for bacteriophage T3 RNA polymerase
   2219..2445    +  promoter       RSV promoter: Rous sarcoma virus enhancer/promoter
   2446..2626    +  LTR            5' LTR (truncated): truncated 5' long terminal repeat (LTR) from HIV-1
   2673..2798    +  misc_feature   HIV-1 Ψ: packaging signal of human immunodeficiency virus type 1
   2782..3145    +  CDS            HIV-1 gag (fragment): gag protein from human immunodeficiency virus 1; gag
   3291..3524    +  misc_feature   RRE: The Rev response element (RRE) of HIV-1 allows for Rev-dependent mRNA export from the nucleus to the cytoplasm.
   3901..4001    +  CDS            Rev (fragment): human immunodeficiency virus 1 (HIV-1) Rev protein; rev; enhances nuclear export of unspliced and incompletely spliced viral mRNAs
   4020..4136    +  misc_feature   cPPT/CTS: central polypurine tract and central termination sequence of HIV-1
   4170..4194    +  protein_bind   attB1: mutant version of attB; recombination site for the Gateway® BP reaction BP Clonase™
   4209..4227    +  enhancer       CMV enhancer (fragment): human cytomegalovirus immediate early enhancer
   4252..4318    +  CDS            small t antigen (fragment): SV40 (simian virus 40) small t antigen
   4325..5503    +  promoter       EF-1α promoter: strong constitutive promoter for human elongation factor EF-1α
   5520..5538    +  promoter       T7 promoter: promoter for bacteriophage T7 RNA polymerase
   5583..6524    +  CDS            DDRGK1: DDRGK_HUMAN - Also known as C20orf116 From Homo sapiens (Human).
   6552..6579    +  CDS            3xHA (fragment): three tandem HA epitope tags
   6587..6611    -  protein_bind   attB2: mutant version of attB; recombination site for the Gateway® BP reaction BP Clonase™
   6642..7230    +  misc_feature   WPRE: woodchuck hepatitis virus posttranscriptional regulatory element
   7281..7780    +  promoter       PGK promoter: mouse phosphoglycerate kinase 1 promoter
   7794..8597    +  CDS            NeoR/KanR: aminoglycoside phosphotransferase from Tn5; aph(3')-II (or nptII); confers resistance to neomycin, kanamycin, and G418 (Geneticin®)
   8671..8808    +  CDS            nef (fragment): NEF_HV1LA - Experimental evidence at protein level: Swiss-Prot protein existence level 1. Extracellular Nef protein targets CD4(+) T-lymphocytes for apoptosis by interacting with CXCR4 surface receptors. From Human immunodeficiency virus type 1 group M subtype B (isolate Lai) (HIV-1).
   8794..8974    +  LTR            5' LTR (truncated): truncated 5' long terminal repeat (LTR) from HIV-1
   9046..9167    +  polyA_signal   SV40 poly(A) signal: SV40 polyadenylation signal
   9207..9342    +  rep_origin     SV40 ori: SV40 origin of replication
   9363..9381    -  promoter       T7 promoter: promoter for bacteriophage T7 RNA polymerase
   9389..9544    +  CDS            lacZα (fragment): LacZα fragment of β-galactosidase; lacZ fragment
   9549..9977    +  rep_origin     f1 ori (sequence partly withheld): f1 bacteriophage origin of replication; arrow indicates direction of (+) strand synthesis
