[The description below was written by a language model from this plasmid's Addgene catalogue record and pLannotate feature annotations shown in this document.]
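Description:
pLenti-X1-Neo-DDRGK1-K176R-HA is a lentiviral transfer plasmid of about 10 kb, built on the pLenti-X1-Neo backbone, for stable expression of a point mutant of human DDRGK1 (also known as UFBP1 or C20orf116) in mammalian cells. In bacteria it is maintained through a high-copy ColE1/pUC-type origin and selected with ampicillin via the β-lactamase gene. An f1 origin, an SV40 origin and remnants of lac and lacZα sequences are also carried in the backbone.

The viral portion has a third-generation style layout. An RSV promoter drives a truncated HIV-1 5' LTR, followed by the Ψ packaging signal with a gag fragment, the Rev response element for Rev-dependent export of the genomic RNA, and the cPPT/CTS element. It is closed by a truncated 3' LTR and an SV40 polyadenylation signal. Between Gateway attB1 and attB2 sites sits the expression cassette, in which the strong constitutive human EF-1α promoter drives the DDRGK1 coding sequence carrying the K176R substitution and a C-terminal HA epitope tag (annotated as a short fragment matching the 3xHA feature). According to the record, the insert was introduced by Gibson cloning. A WPRE downstream enhances transcript expression. A separate mouse PGK promoter drives the neomycin phosphotransferase gene, allowing G418 selection of transduced cells.

The stated purpose is lentiviral expression of DDRGK1-K176R-HA, and the HA tag allows the protein to be detected or immunoprecipitated. The plasmid comes from a study of ER-phagy and ER-resident UFMylation. The record does not itself state the functional consequence of the lysine-to-arginine change.
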