Addgene plasmid #139856: pLenti-X1-Neo-DDRGK1-K176R-HA
Purpose: Lentiviral expression of human DDRGK1-K176R-HA
Depositing lab: Jacob Corn. Depositing organization: University of California, Berkeley. Publication: A Genome-wide ER-phagy Screen Highlights Key Roles of Mitochondrial Metabolism and ER-Resident UFMylation. Liang JR, Lingeman E, Luong T, Ahmed S, Muhar M, Nguyen T, Olzmann JA, Corn JE. Cell. 2020 Mar 19;180(6):1160-1177.e20. doi: 10.1016/j.cell.2020.02.017. Epub 2020 Mar 10. PubMed 32160526.
Backbone
  Vector backbone: pLenti-X1-Neo
  Vector type: Lentiviral
  Selectable markers: Neomycin (select with G418)
Growth in bacteria
  Bacterial resistance: Ampicillin, 100 μg/mL
  Growth temperature: 37°C
  Growth strain: NEB Stable
  Copy number: High Copy
Gene/Insert
  Gene/Insert name: DDRGK1
  Species: H. sapiens (human)
  Mutation: K176R
  Entrez Gene: DDRGK1 (a.k.a. C20orf116, SEMDSH, UFBP1, dJ1187M17.3)
  Tag / fusion protein: HA (C terminal on insert)
  Cloning method: Gibson Cloning
Terms and licenses: Academic/Nonprofit Terms; Industry Terms: Not Available to Industry
How to cite: pLenti-X1-Neo-DDRGK1-K176R-HA was a gift from Jacob Corn (Addgene plasmid # 139856 ; http://n2t.net/addgene:139856 ; RRID:Addgene_139856)
